Addgene plasmid #129512: LifeAct-mAvicFP1
Purpose: Expresses LifeAct-mAvicFP1 in mammalian cells
Depositing lab: Nathan Shaner. Depositing organization: Scintillon Institute. Publication: Aequorea's secrets revealed: New fluorescent proteins with unique properties for bioimaging and biosensing. Lambert GG, Depernet H, Gotthard G, Schultz DT, Navizet I, Lambert T, Adams SR, Torreblanca-Zanca A, Chu M, Bindels DS, Levesque V, Nero Moffatt J, Salih A, Royant A, Shaner NC. PLoS Biol. 2020 Nov 2;18(11):e3000936. doi: 10.1371/journal.pbio.3000936. eCollection 2020 Nov. PubMed 33137097.
Backbone
  Vector backbone: pC1
  Backbone manufacturer: Clontech
  Vector type: Mammalian Expression
  Selectable markers: Neomycin (select with G418)
Growth in bacteria
  Bacterial resistance: Kanamycin, 50 μg/mL
  Growth temperature: 37°C
  Growth strain: DH5alpha
  Copy number: High Copy
Gene/Insert
  Gene/Insert name: LifeAct-mAvicFP1
  Mutation: mAvicFP1 is AvicFP1 F64L + A206K
  Promoter: CMV
  Cloning method: Gibson Cloning
  Sequencing primers: 5′ CMV-F; 3′ SV40-R
Terms and licenses: Academic/Nonprofit Terms; Industry Terms: Not Available to Industry
How to cite: LifeAct-mAvicFP1 was a gift from Nathan Shaner (Addgene plasmid # 129512 ; http://n2t.net/addgene:129512 ; RRID:Addgene_129512)
