[The description below was written by a language model from this plasmid's Addgene catalogue record and pLannotate feature annotations shown in this document.]
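Description:
LifeAct-mAvicFP1 is a 4.7 kb mammalian expression plasmid built on the Clontech pC1 backbone that produces a fluorescent F-actin marker. It is propagated in E. coli from a high-copy ColE1/pUC-type origin under kanamycin selection. A single NeoR/KanR (Tn5 aminoglycoside phosphotransferase) gene serves both hosts: a bacterial bla-type promoter drives it in E. coli, while the adjacent SV40 enhancer/early promoter drives it in mammalian cells, where it allows G418 selection of stable transfectants. This cassette ends in an HSV TK polyadenylation signal. An f1 phage origin is also present. Short annotated matches to ble, a bGH poly(A) signal and SV40 large T antigen are fragments and most likely reflect residual backbone sequence rather than functional elements.

The payload is a single fusion reading frame expressed from the human CMV immediate-early enhancer and promoter and terminated by the SV40 poly(A) signal. At the N-terminus is LifeAct, annotated as a short fragment of yeast ABP140, an F-actin-binding protein. This small peptide binds filamentous actin and is widely used to label it in living cells. It is followed, after a very short linker, by mAvicFP1, a constitutively fluorescent green protein derived from Aequorea victoria with low acid sensitivity. According to the record, mAvicFP1 is AvicFP1 carrying the F64L and A206K substitutions. The insert was assembled by Gibson cloning.

The plasmid is intended for transient or stable transfection of mammalian cells to visualise the actin cytoskeleton by fluorescence microscopy. It also serves to demonstrate how mAvicFP1 performs as a fusion tag in bioimaging.
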