Features (pLannotate 1.2.2; 14 found; start..end, strand, type, name):
     54..357     +  enhancer       CMV enhancer: human cytomegalovirus immediate early enhancer
    358..561     +  promoter       CMV promoter: human cytomegalovirus (CMV) immediate early promoter
    596..667     +  CDS            ABP140 (fragment): AB140_YEAST - Also known as TRM140. Experimental evidence at protein level: Swiss-Prot protein existence level 1. S-adenosyl-L-methionine-dependent methyltransferase that mediates N(3)-methylcytidine modification of residue 32 of the tRNA anticodon loop of tRNA(Thr) and tRNA(Ser). Binds F-actin and shows weak F-actin cross-linking activity. From Saccharomyces cerevisiae (strain ATCC 204508 / S288c) (Baker's yeast).
    674..1384    +  CDS            mAvicFP1: mAvicFP1 is a basic (constitutively fluorescent) green fluorescent protein published in 2019, derived from Aequorea victoria. It has low acid sensitivity.
   1403..1486    +  CDS            large T antigen (fragment): large T antigen from SV40 (simian virus 40)
   1509..1630    +  polyA_signal   SV40 poly(A) signal: SV40 polyadenylation signal
   1664..2092    -  rep_origin     f1 ori (sequence partly withheld): f1 bacteriophage origin of replication; arrow indicates direction of (+) strand synthesis
   2119..2223    +  promoter       AmpR promoter: bla
   2225..2582    +  promoter       SV40 promoter: SV40 enhancer and early promoter
   2617..3411    +  CDS            NeoR/KanR: aminoglycoside phosphotransferase from Tn5; aph(3')-II (or nptII); confers resistance to neomycin, kanamycin, and G418 (Geneticin®)
   3432..3584    +  CDS            ble (fragment): BLE_KLEPN - Experimental evidence at protein level: Swiss-Prot protein existence level 1. Binding protein with a strong affinity to the bleomycin family of antibiotics. Binds to CL990; an antimitotic-antibiotic compound. From Klebsiella pneumoniae.
   3643..3690    +  polyA_signal   HSV TK poly(A) signal: herpes simplex virus thymidine kinase polyadenylation signal (Cole and Stacy, 1985)
   3781..3797    -  polyA_signal   bGH poly(A) signal (fragment): bovine growth hormone polyadenylation signal
   4019..4607    +  rep_origin     ori: high-copy-number ColE1/pMB1/pBR322/pUC origin of replication
>Addgene plasmid #129512 | LifeAct-mAvicFP1 | addgene full sequence | sequence record 271864 | Addgene NGS Result
TAATAGTAATCAATTACGGGGTCATTAGTTCATAGCCCATATATGGAGTTCCGCGTTACATAACTTACGG
TAAATGGCCCGCCTGGCTGACCGCCCAACGACCCCCGCCCATTGACGTCAATAATGACGTATGTTCCCAT
AGTAACGCCAATAGGGACTTTCCATTGACGTCAATGGGTGGAGTATTTACGGTAAACTGCCCACTTGGCA
GTACATCAAGTGTATCATATGCCAAGTACGCCCCCTATTGACGTCAATGACGGTAAATGGCCCGCCTGGC
ATTATGCCCAGTACATGACCTTATGGGACTTTCCTACTTGGCAGTACATCTACGTATTAGTCATCGCTAT
TACCATGGTGATGCGGTTTTGGCAGTACATCAATGGGCGTGGATAGCGGTTTGACTCACGGGGATTTCCA
AGTCTCCACCCCATTGACGTCAATGGGAGTTTGTTTTGGCACCAAAATCAACGGGACTTTCCAAAATGTC
GTAACAACTCCGCCCCATTGACGCAAATGGGCGGTAGGCGTGTACGGTGGGAGGTCTATATAAGCAGAGC
TGGTTTAGTGAACCGTCAGATCCGCTAGCGCCACCATGGGCGTGGCCGACTTGATCAAGAAGTTCGAGTC
CATCTCCAAGGAGGAGGGGGATCCACCGGTCGCCACCATGGTGAGCAAGGGCGAGGAGCTGTTCAACGGT
ATCGTTCCTATCCTGATCGAACTGAACGGTGACGTTCATGGTCATAAGTTCTCTGTTCGTGGTGAAGGTG
AAGGTGACGCTGGTTCTGGTAAGATCGAAATCAAGTTCGTTTGCACCACCGGTACCCTGCCTGTTCCTTG
GCCTACCCTGGTTACCACCTTATGCTACGGTGTTCAGTGCTTCACCCGTTACCCTGAACATATGAAGCAG
CATGACTTCTACAAGTCTGCTATGCCTGACGGTTACATCCAGAAGCGTACCATCTCTTTCCAGGACGACG
GTCATTACAAGACCCGTGCTGAAGTTAAGTTCGAAGGTGACACCCTGGTTAACCGTATCGAACTGAAGGG
TATCGACTTCAAGGAAGACGGTAACATCCTGGGTAACAAGATGGAATACAACTACAACTCTCATTCTGTT
TACGTTCTGTCTGACAAGGCTAACAACGGTATCAAGGTTAACTTCAAGATCCGTCATAACCTGAAGGGTG
AAGGTATCCAGCTGGCTGACCATGACCAGCAGAACATCCCTATCGGTGACGGTCCTGTTCTGCTGCCTGA
CTACCATTACCTGTCTACCCAGACCAAGATCACCAAGGACCCTAACGAAAAGCGTGACCATATGAACCTG
GTTGAATTCGTTACCGCTTGCGGTATCACCCATGGCATGGACGAGCTGTACAAGTAAGCGGCCGCGACTC
TAGATCATAATCAGCCATACCACATTTGTAGAGGTTTTACTTGCTTTAAAAAACCTCCCACACCTCCCCC
TGAACCTGAAACATAAAATGAATGCAATTGTTGTTGTTAACTTGTTTATTGCAGCTTATAATGGTTACAA
ATAAAGCAATAGCATCACAAATTTCACAAATAAAGCATTTTTTTCACTGCATTCTAGTTGTGGTTTGTCC
AAACTCATCAATGTATCTTAAGGCGTAAATTGTAAGCGTTAATATTTTGTTAAAATTCGCGTTAAATTTT
TGTTAAATCAGCTCATTTTTTAACCAATAGGCCGAAATCGGCAAAATCCCTTATAAATCAAAAGAATAGA
CCGAGATAGGGT
[37 nt withheld, positions 1763-1799]
AAAGAACGTGGACTCCAACGTCAAAGG
[49 nt withheld, positions 1827-1875]
T
[91 nt withheld, positions 1877-1967]
G
[124 nt withheld, positions 1969-2092]
CAGGTGGCACTTTTCGGGGAAATGTGCGCGGAACCCCTATTTGTTTATTTTTCTAAATACATTCAAATAT
GTATCCGCTCATGAGACAATAACCCTGATAAATGCTTCAATAATATTGAAAAAGGAAGAGTCCTGAGGCG
GAAAGAACCAGCTGTGGAATGTGTGTCAGTTAGGGTGTGGAAAGTCCCCAGGCTCCCCAGCAGGCAGAAG
TATGCAAAGCATGCATCTCAATTAGTCAGCAACCAGGTGTGGAAAGTCCCCAGGCTCCCCAGCAGGCAGA
AGTATGCAAAGCATGCATCTCAATTAGTCAGCAACCATAGTCCCGCCCCTAACTCCGCCCATCCCGCCCC
TAACTCCGCCCAGTTCCGCCCATTCTCCGCCCCATGGCTGACTAATTTTTTTTATTTATGCAGAGGCCGA
GGCCGCCTCGGCCTCTGAGCTATTCCAGAAGTAGTGAGGAGGCTTTTTTGGAGGCCTAGGCTTTTGCAAA
GATCGATCAAGAGACAGGATGAGGATCGTTTCGCATGATTGAACAAGATGGATTGCACGCAGGTTCTCCG
GCCGCTTGGGTGGAGAGGCTATTCGGCTATGACTGGGCACAACAGACAATCGGCTGCTCTGATGCCGCCG
TGTTCCGGCTGTCAGCGCAGGGGCGCCCGGTTCTTTTTGTCAAGACCGACCTGTCCGGTGCCCTGAATGA
ACTGCAAGACGAGGCAGCGCGGCTATCGTGGCTGGCCACGACGGGCGTTCCTTGCGCAGCTGTGCTCGAC
GTTGTCACTGAAGCGGGAAGGGACTGGCTGCTATTGGGCGAAGTGCCGGGGCAGGATCTCCTGTCATCTC
ACCTTGCTCCTGCCGAGAAAGTATCCATCATGGCTGATGCAATGCGGCGGCTGCATACGCTTGATCCGGC
TACCTGCCCATTCGACCACCAAGCGAAACATCGCATCGAGCGAGCACGTACTCGGATGGAAGCCGGTCTT
GTCGATCAGGATGATCTGGACGAAGAGCATCAGGGGCTCGCGCCAGCCGAACTGTTCGCCAGGCTCAAGG
CGAGCATGCCCGACGGCGAGGATCTCGTCGTGACCCATGGCGATGCCTGCTTGCCGAATATCATGGTGGA
AAATGGCCGCTTTTCTGGATTCATCGACTGTGGCCGGCTGGGTGTGGCGGACCGCTATCAGGACATAGCG
TTGGCTACCCGTGATATTGCTGAAGAGCTTGGCGGCGAATGGGCTGACCGCTTCCTCGTGCTTTACGGTA
TCGCCGCTCCCGATTCGCAGCGCATCGCCTTCTATCGCCTTCTTGACGAGTTCTTCTGAGCGGGACTCTG
GGGTTCGAAATGACCGACCAAGCGACGCCCAACCTGCCATCACGAGATTTCGATTCCACCGCCGCCTTCT
ATGAAAGGTTGGGCTTCGGAATCGTTTTCCGGGACGCCGGCTGGATGATCCTCCAGCGCGGGGATCTCAT
GCTGGAGTTCTTCGCCCACCCTAGGGGGAGGCTAACTGAAACACGGAAGGAGACAATACCGGAAGGAACC
CGCGCTATGACGGCAATAAAAAGACAGAATAAAACGCACGGTGTTGGGTCGTTTGTTCATAAACGCGGGG
TTCGGTCCCAGGGCTGGCACTCTGTCGATACCCCACCGAGACCCCATTGGGGCCAATACGCCCGCGTTTC
TTCCTTTTCCCCACCCCACCCCCCAAGTTCGGGTGAAGGCCCAGGGCTCGCAGCCAACGTCGGGGCGGCA
GGCCCTGCCATAGCCTCAGGTTACTCATATATACTTTAGATTGATTTAAAACTTCATTTTTAATTTAAAA
GGATCTAGGTGAAGATCCTTTTTGATAATCTCATGACCAAAATCCCTTAACGTGAGTTTTCGTTCCACTG
AGCGTCAGACCCCGTAGAAAAGATCAAAGGATCTTCTTGAGATCCTTTTTTTCTGCGCGTAATCTGCTGC
TTGCAAACAAAAAAACCACCGCTACCAGCGGTGGTTTGTTTGCCGGATCAAGAGCTACCAACTCTTTTTC
CGAAGGTAACTGGCTTCAGCAGAGCGCAGATACCAAATACTGTTCTTCTAGTGTAGCCGTAGTTAGGCCA
CCACTTCAAGAACTCTGTAGCACCGCCTACATACCTCGCTCTGCTAATCCTGTTACCAGTGGCTGCTGCC
AGTGGCGATAAGTCGTGTCTTACCGGGTTGGACTCAAGACGATAGTTACCGGATAAGGCGCAGCGGTCGG
GCTGAACGGGGGGTTCGTGCACACAGCCCAGCTTGGAGCGAACGACCTACACCGAACTGAGATACCTACA
GCGTGAGCTATGAGAAAGCGCCACGCTTCCCGAAGGGAGAAAGGCGGACAGGTATCCGGTAAGCGGCAGG
GTCGGAACAGGAGAGCGCACGAGGGAGCTTCCAGGGGGAAACGCCTGGTATCTTTATAGTCCTGTCGGGT
TTCGCCACCTCTGACTTGAGCGTCGATTTTTGTGATGCTCGTCAGGGGGGCGGAGCCTATGGAAAAACGC
CAGCAACGCGGCCTTTTTACGGTTCCTGGCCTTTTGCTGGCCTTTTGCTCACATGTTCTTTCCTGCGTTA
TCCCCTGATTCTGTGGATAACCGTATTACCGCCATGCATTAGTTAT
