>Addgene plasmid #129512 | LifeAct-mAvicFP1 | depositor partial sequence | sequence record 251050 | insert
AGCAGAGCTGGTTTAGTGAACCGTCAGATCCGCTAGCGCCACCATGGGCGTGGCCGACTTGATCAAGAAG
TTCGAGTCCATCTCCAAGGAGGAGGGGGATCCACCGGTCGCCACCATGGTGAGCAAGGGCGAGGAGCTGT
TCAACGGTATCGTTCCTATCCTGATCGAACTGAACGGTGACGTTCATGGTCATAAGTTCTCTGTTCGTGG
TGAAGGTGAAGGTGACGCTGGTTCTGGTAAGATCGAAATCAAGTTCGTTTGCACCACCGGTACCCTGCCT
GTTCCTTGGCCTACCCTGGTTACCACCTTATGCTACGGTGTTCAGTGCTTCACCCGTTACCCTGAACATA
TGAAGCAGCATGACTTCTACAAGTCTGCTATGCCTGACGGTTACATCCAGAAGCGTACCATCTCTTTCCA
GGACGACGGTCATTACAAGACCCGTGCTGAAGTTAAGTTCGAAGGTGACACCCTGGTTAACCGTATCGAA
CTGAAGGGTATCGACTTCAAGGAAGACGGTAACATCCTGGGTAACAAGATGGAATACAACTACAACTCTC
ATTCTGTTTACGTTCTGTCTGACAAGGCTAACAACGGTATCAAGGTTAACTTCAAGATCCGTCATAACCT
GAAGGGTGAAGGTATCCAGCTGGCTGACCATGACCAGCAGAACATCCCTATCGGTGACGGTCCTGTTCTG
CTGCCTGACTACCATTACCTGTCTACCCAGACCAAGATCACCAAGGACCCTAACGAAAAGCGTGACCATA
TGAACCTGGTTGAATTCGTTACCGCTTGCGGTATCACCCATGGCATGGACGAGCTGTACAAGTAAGCGGC
CGCGACTCTAGATCATAATCAGCCATACCACATTTGTAGAGGTTTTACTTGCTTTAAAAAACCTCCCACA
CCTCCCCCTGAACCTGAAACATAAAATGAATGCAATTGTTGTTGTTAACTGTTAT
